>Addgene plasmid #166995 | pAV-U6+27Linear-2, PolyU(0), Hairpin Distance = 0nt | depositor full sequence | sequence record 324257 | Full Sequence
TCACGGGTAGCCAACGCTATGTCCTGATAGCGGTCCGCCACACCCAGCCGGCCACAGTCGATGAATCCAG
AAAAGCGGCCATTTTCCACCATGATATTCGGCAAGCAGGCATCGCCATGGGTCACGACGAGATCCTCGCC
GTCGGGCATGCGCGCCTTGAGCCTGGCGAACAGTTCGGCTGGCGCGAGCCCCTGATGCTCTTGTCCAGAT
CATCCTGATCGACAAGACCGGCTTCCATCCGAGTACGTGCTCGCTCGATGCGATGTTCGCTTGGTGGTCG
AATGGGCAGGTAGCCGGATCAAGCGTATGCAGCCGCCGCATTGCATCAGCCATGATGGATACTTTCTCGG
CAGGAGCAAGGTGAGATGACAGGAGATCCTGCCCCGGCACTTCGCCCAATAGCAGCCAGTCCCTTCCCGC
TTCAGTGACAACGTCGAGCACAGCTGCGCAAGGAACGCCCGTCGTGGCCAGCCACGATAGCCGCGCTGCC
TCGTCCTGCAGTTCATTCAGGGCACCGGACAGGTCGGTCTTGACAAAAAGAACCGGGCGCCCCTGCGCTG
ACAGCCGGAACACGGCGGCATCAGAGCAGCCGATTGTCTGTTGTGCCCAGTCATAGCCGAATAGCCTCTC
CACCCAAGCGGCCGGAGAACCTGCGTGCAATCCATCTTGTTCAATCATGCGAAACGATCCTCATCCTGTC
TCTTGATCAGATCTTGATCCCCTGCGCCATCAGATCCTTGGCGGCAAGAAAGCCATCCAGTTTACTTTGC
AGGGCTTCCCAACCTTACCAGAGGGCGCCCCAGCTGGCAATTCCGGTTCGCTTGCTGTCCATAAAACCGC
CCAGTCTAGCTATCGGCATGTAAGCCCACTGCAAGCTACCTGCTTTCTCTTTGCGCTTGCGTTTTCCCTT
GTCCAGATAGCCCAGTAGCTGACATTCATCCGGGGTCAGCACCGTTTCTGCGGACTGGCTTTCTACGTGT
TCCGCTTCCTTTAGCAGCCCTTGCGCCCTGAGTGCTTGCGGCAGCGTGAAGCTTTTTGCAAAAGCCTAGG
CCTCCAAAAAAGCCTCCTCACTACTTCTGGAATAGCTCAGAGGCCGAGGCGGCCTCGGCCTCTGCATAAA
TAAAAAAAATTAGTCAGCCATGGGGCGGAGAATGGGCGGAACTGGGCGGAGTTAGGGGCGGGATGGGCGG
AGTTAGGGGCGGGACTATGGTTGCTGACTAATTGAGATGCATGCTTTGCATACTTCTGCCTGCTGGGGAG
CCTGGGGACTTTCCACACCTGGTTGCTGACTAATTGAGATGCATGCTTTGCATACTTCTGCCTGCTGGGG
AGCCTGGGGACTTTCCACACCCTAACTGACACACATTCCACAGCCGGATCCAAGGTCGGGCAGGAAGAGG
GCCTATTTCCCATGATTCCTTCATATTTGCATATACGATACAAGGCTGTTAGAGAGATAATTAGAATTAA
TTTGACTGTAAACACAAAGATATTAGTACAAAATACGTGACGTAGAAAGTAATAATTTCTTGGGTAGTTT
GCAGTTTTAAAATTATGTTTTAAAATGGACTATCATATGCTTACCGTAACTTGAAAGTATTTCGATTTCT
TGGCTTTATATATCTTGTGGAAAGGACGAAACACCGTGCTCGCTTCGGCAGCACATATACTAGTGATTGA
TGGGTTGCGGCTTTCTGCTGCAATCCGACGGCCATCAGTCGCCGGTCCCAAGCCCGGATAAAATGGGAGG
GGGCGGGAAACCGCCTAACCATGCCGACTGATGGCAGGCCCGGATAGCTCAGTCGGTAGAGCAGCGGCCG
CGCGATTCGAGGAAGGAGGTCTGAGGAGGTCACTGAATCGCGCGGCCGCGGGTCCAGGGTTCAAGTCCCT
GTTCGGGCCTGCCATCAGTCGGCGTGGACTGTAGAACACTGCCAATGCCGGTCCCAAGCCCGGATAAAAG
TGGAGGGTACAGTCCACGCTCTAGAGCGGACTTCGGTCCGCTTTTTACTAGGACCTGCAGGCATGCAAGC
TTGACGTCGGTTACCGATATCCATATGGCGGCCGCATCGATCTCGAGCCGCGGACTAGTAACTTGTTTAT
TGCAGCTTATAATGGTTACAAATAAAGCAATAGCATCACAAATTTCACAAATAAAGCATTTTTTTCACTG
CATTCTAGTTGTGGTTTGTCCAAACTCATCAATGTATCTTATCATGTCTTACGTAGATAAGTAGCATGGC
GGGTTAATCATTAACTACAAGGAACCCCTAGTGATGGAGTTGGCCACTCCCTCTCTGCGCGCTCGCTCGC
TCACTGAGGCCGGGCGACCAAAGGTCGCCCGACGCCCGGGCTTTGCCCGGGCGGCCTCAGTGAGCGAGCG
AGCGCGCAGAGAGGGAGTGGCCAAAGATCTCTGGCGTAATAGCGAAGAGGCCCGCACCGATCGCCCTTCC
CAACAGTTGCGCAGCCTGAATGGCTAATGGGAAATTGTAAACGTTAATATTTTGTTAATATTTTGTTAAA
ATTCGCGTTAAATTTTTGTTAAATCAGCTCATTTTTTAACCAATAGGCCGAAATCGGCAAAATCCCTTAT
AAATCAAAAGAATAGACCGAGATAGGGT
[37 nt withheld, positions 2619-2655]
AAAGAACGTGGACTCCAACGTCAAAGG
[49 nt withheld, positions 2683-2731]
T
[57 nt withheld, positions 2733-2789]
TG
[32 nt withheld, positions 2792-2823]
G
[124 nt withheld, positions 2825-2948]
CAGGTGGCACTTTTCGGGGAAATGTGCGCGGAACCCCTATTTGTTTATTTTTCTAAATACATTCAAATAT
GTATCCGCTCATGAGACAATAACCCTGATAAATGCTTCAATAATATTGAAAAAGGAAGAGTATGAGTATT
CAACATTTCCGTGTCGCCCTTATTCCCTTTTTTGCGGCATTTTGCCTTCCTGTTTTTGCTCACCCAGAAA
CGCTGGTGAAAGTAAAAGATGCTGAAGATCAGTTGGGTGCACGAGTGGGTTACATCGAACTGGATCTCAA
CAGCGGTAAGATCCTTGAGAGTTTTCGCCCCGAAGAACGTTTTCCAATGATGAGCACTTTTAAAGTTCTG
CTATGTGGCGCGGTATTATCCCGTATTGACGCCGGGCAAGAGCAACTCGGTCGCCGCATACACTATTCTC
AGAATGACTTGGTTGAGTACTCACCAGTCACAGAAAAGCATCTTACGGATGGCATGACAGTAAGAGAATT
ATGCAGTGCTGCCATAACCATGAGTGATAACACTGCGGCCAACTTACTTCTGACAACGATCGGAGGACCG
AAGGAGCTAACCGCTTTTTTGCACAACATGGGGGATCATGTAACTCGCCTTGATCGTTGGGAACCGGAGC
TGAATGAAGCCATACCAAACGACGAGCGTGACACCACGATGCCTGTAGCAATGGCAACAACGTTGCGCAA
ACTATTAACTGGCGAACTACTTACTCTAGCTTCCCGGCAACAATTAATAGACTGGATGGAGGCGGATAAA
GTTGCAGGACCACTTCTGCGCTCGGCCCTTCCGGCTGGCTGGTTTATTGCTGATAAATCTGGAGCCGGTG
AGCGTGGGTCTCGCGGTATCATTGCAGCACTGGGGCCAGATGGTAAGCCCTCCCGTATCGTAGTTATCTA
CACGACGGGGAGTCAGGCAACTATGGATGAACGAAATAGACAGATCGCTGAGATAGGTGCCTCACTGATT
AAGCATTGGTAACTGTCAGACCAAGTTTACTCATATATACTTTAGATTGATTTAAAACTTCATTTTTAAT
TTAAAAGGATCTAGGTGAAGATCCTTTTTGATAATCTCATGACCAAAATCCCTTAACGTGAGTTTTCGTT
CCACTGAGCGTCAGACCCCGTAGAAAAGATCAAAGGATCTTCTTGAGATCCTTTTTTTCTGCGCGTAATC
TGCTGCTTGCAAACAAAAAAACCACCGCTACCAGCGGTGGTTTGTTTGCCGGATCAAGAGCTACCAACTC
TTTTTCCGAAGGTAACTGGCTTCAGCAGAGCGCAGATACCAAATACTGTCCTTCTAGTGTAGCCGTAGTT
AGGCCACCACTTCAAGAACTCTGTAGCACCGCCTACATACCTCGCTCTGCTAATCCTGTTACCAGTGGCT
GCTGCCAGTGGCGATAAGTCGTGTCTTACCGGGTTGGACTCAAGACGATAGTTACCGGATAAGGCGCAGC
GGTCGGGCTGAACGGGGGGTTCGTGCAACACAGCCAGCTTGGAGCGAACGACCTACACCGAACTGAGATA
CCTACAGCGTGAGCATTGAGAAAGCGCCACGCTTCCCGAAGGGAGAAAGGCGGACAGGTATCCGGTAAGC
GGCAGGGTCGGAACAGGAGAGCGCACGAGGGAGCTTCCAGGGGGAAACGCCTGGTATCTTTATAGTCCTG
TCGGGTTTCGCCACCTCTGACTTGAGCGTCGATTTTTGTGATGCTCGTCAGGGGGGCGGAGCCTATGGAA
AAACGCCAGCAACGCGGCCTTTTTACGGTTCCTGGCCTTTTGCTGGCCTTTTGCTCACATGTTCTTTCCT
GCGTTATCCCCTGATTCTGTGGATAACCGTATTACCGCCTTTGAGTGAGCTGATACCGCTCGCCGCAGCC
GAACGACCGAGCGCAGCGAGTCAGTGAGCGAGGAAGCGGAAGAGCGCCCAATACGCAAACCGCCTCTCCC
CGCGCGTTGGCCGATTCATTAATGCAGAGATCTTTGGCCACTCCCTCTCTGCGCGCTCGCTCGCTCACTG
AGGCCGGGCGACCAAAGGTCGCCCGACGCCCGGGCTTTGCCCGGGCGGCCTCAGTGAGCGAGCGAGCGCG
CAGAGAGGGAGTGGCCAACTCCATCACTAGGGGTTCCTGGAGGGGTGGAGTCGTGACGTGAATTACGTCA
TAGGGTTAGGGAGGTCCTGGATCGATCCAGACATGATAAGATACATTGATGAGTTTGGACAAACCACAAC
TAGAATGCAGTGAAAAAAATGCTTTATTTGTGAAATTTGTGATGCTATTGCTTTATTTGTAACCATTATA
AGCTGCAATAAACAAGTTAACAACAACAATTGCATTCATTTTATGTTTCAGGTTCAGGGGGAGGTGTGGG
AGGTTTTTTAAAGCAAGTAAAACCTCTACAAATGTGGTATGGCTGATTATGATCTCTAGTCAAGGCACTA
TACATCAAATATTCCTTATTAACCCCTTTACAAATTAAAAAGCTAAAGGTACACAATTTTTGAGCATAGT
TATTAATAGCAGACACTCTATGCCTGTGTGGAGTAAGAAAAAACAGTATGTTATGATTATAACTGTTATG
CCTACTTATAAAGGTTACAGAATATTTTTCCATAATTTTCTTGTATAGCAGTGCAGCTTTTTCCTTTGTG
GTGTAAATAGCAAAGCAAGCAAGAGTTCTATTACTAAACACAGCATGACTCAAAAAACTTAGCAATTCTG
AAGGAAAGTCCTTGGGGTCTTCTACCTTTCTCTTCTTTTTTGGAGGAGTAGAATGTTGAGAGTCAGCAGT
AGCCTCATCATCACTAGATGGCATTTCTTCTGAGCAAAACAGGTTTTCCTCATTAAAGGCATTCCACCAC
TGCTCCCATTCATCAGTTCCATAGGTTGGAATCTAAAATACACAAACAATTAGAATCAGTAGTTTAACAC
ATTATACACTTAAAAATTTTATATTTACCTTAGAGCTTTAAATCTCTGTAGGTAGTTTGTCCAATTATGT
CACACCACAGAAGTAAGGTTCCTTCACAAAGATCCGGGACCAAAGCGGCCATCGTGCCTCCCCACTCCTG
CAGTTCGGGGGCATGGATGCGCGGATAGCCGCTGCTGGTTTCCTGGATGCCGACGGATTTGCACTGCCGG
TAGAACTCCGCGAGGTCGTCCAGCCTCAGGCAGCAGCTGAACCAACTCGCGAGGGGATCGAGCCCGGGGT
GGGCGAAGAACTCCAGCATGAGATCCCCGCGCTGGAGGATCATCCAGCCGGCGTCCCGGAAAACGATTCC
GAAGCCCAACCTTTCATAGAAGGCGGCGGTGGAATCGAAATCTCGTGATGGCAGGTTGGGCGTCGCTTGG
TCGGTCATTTCGAACCCCAGAGTCCCGCTCAGAAGAACTCGTCAAGAAGGCGATAGAAGGCGATGCGCTG
CGAATCGGGAGCGGCGATACCGTAAAGCACGAGGAAGCGGTCAGCCCATTCGCCGCCAAGCTCTTCAGCA
ATA
Features (pLannotate 1.2.2; 22 found; start..end, strand, type, name):
    710..1033    -  CDS            tnpA (fragment): TN5P_ECOLX - Also known as tnp. Experimental evidence at protein level: Swiss-Prot protein existence level 1. Mediates transposition of transposon Tn5 by a 'cut and paste' mechanism. First, the monomeric transposase binds the 19 bp inverted DNA repeats flanking the transposon. Then, dimerization of the DNA- bound transposase creates a synaptic DNA complex. After nicking of the first DNA strand, excision of the transposon proceeds through a series of intermediates. The transposase then mediates the insertion of the transposon at a new site by strand transfer. The activity of the wild- type tran
   1035..1364    -  promoter       SV40 promoter: SV40 enhancer and early promoter
   1397..1637    +  promoter       U6 promoter: RNA polymerase III promoter for human U6 snRNA
   1714..1780    +  ncRNA          twister-P3 (fragment): Accession: RF03154 - type-P3 twister ribozyme
   1787..1898    +  ncRNA          tRNA: Accession: RF00005 - tRNA
   2012..2032    +  misc_feature   MCS (fragment): pUC18/19 multiple cloning site
   2090..2211    +  polyA_signal   SV40 poly(A) signal: SV40 polyadenylation signal
   2260..2389    +  repeat_region  AAV2 ITR (fragment): inverted terminal repeat of adeno-associated virus serotype 2 inverted
   2411..2474    +  CDS            lacZα (fragment): LacZα fragment of β-galactosidase; lacZ fragment
   2482..2508    -  rep_origin     M13 ori (fragment): M13 bacteriophage origin of replication; arrow indicates direction of (+) strand synthesis
   2504..2948    -  rep_origin     f1 ori (sequence partly withheld): f1 bacteriophage origin of replication; arrow indicates direction of (+) strand synthesis
   2975..3079    +  promoter       AmpR promoter: bla
   3080..3940    +  CDS            AmpR: β-lactamase; bla; confers resistance to ampicillin, carbenicillin, and related antibiotics
   4111..4699    +  rep_origin     ori: high-copy-number ColE1/pMB1/pBR322/pUC origin of replication
   4882..4935    +  CDS            lacI (fragment): lac repressor; lacI; The lac repressor binds to the lac operator to inhibit transcription in E. coli. This inhibition can be relieved by adding lactose or isopropyl-β-D-thiogalactopyranoside (IPTG).
   4942..5051    +  repeat_region  AAV2 ITR (fragment): inverted terminal repeat of adeno-associated virus serotype 2 inverted
   5142..5276    -  polyA_signal   SV40 poly(A) signal: SV40 polyadenylation signal
   5299..5382    -  CDS            large T antigen (fragment): large T antigen from SV40 (simian virus 40)
   5701..5721    -  CDS            SV40 NLS: nuclear localization signal of SV40 (simian virus 40) large T antigen
   5851..5916    -  intron         small t intron: SV40 (simian virus 40) small t antigen intron
   5969..6316    -  CDS            ble (fragment): BLE_KLEPN - Experimental evidence at protein level: Swiss-Prot protein existence level 1. Binding protein with a strong affinity to the bleomycin family of antibiotics. Binds to CL990; an antimitotic-antibiotic compound. From Klebsiella pneumoniae.
   6337..678     -  CDS            NeoR/KanR (across the origin): aminoglycoside phosphotransferase from Tn5; aph(3')-II (or nptII); confers resistance to neomycin, kanamycin, and G418 (Geneticin®)
