>Addgene plasmid #166995 | pAV-U6+27Linear-2, PolyU(0), Hairpin Distance = 0nt | addgene full sequence | sequence record 329223 | Addgene NGS Result
AGGCCCGCACCGATCGCCCTTCCCAACAGTTGCGCAGCCTGAATGGCGAATGGAAATTGTAAGCGTTAAT
ATTTTGTTAAAATTCGCGTTAAATTTTTGTTAAATCAGCTCATTTTTTAACCAATAGGCCGAAATCGGCA
AAATCCCTTATAAATCAAAAGAATAGACCGAGATAGGGT
[37 nt withheld, positions 180-216]
AAAGAACGTGGACTCCAACGTCAAAGG
[49 nt withheld, positions 244-292]
T
[91 nt withheld, positions 294-384]
G
[124 nt withheld, positions 386-509]
CAGGTGGCACTTTTCGGGGAAATGTGCGCGGAACCCCTATTTGTTTATTTTTCTAAATACATTCAAATAT
GTATCCGCTCATGAGACAATAACCCTGATAAATGCTTCAATAATATTGAAAAAGGAAGAGTATGAGTATT
CAACATTTCCGTGTCGCCCTTATTCCCTTTTTTGCGGCATTTTGCCTTCCTGTTTTTGCTCACCCAGAAA
CGCTGGTGAAAGTAAAAGATGCTGAAGATCAGTTGGGTGCACGAGTGGGTTACATCGAACTGGATCTCAA
CAGCGGTAAGATCCTTGAGAGTTTTCGCCCCGAAGAACGTTTTCCAATGATGAGCACTTTTAAAGTTCTG
CTATGTGGCGCGGTATTATCCCGTATTGACGCCGGGCAAGAGCAACTCGGTCGCCGCATACACTATTCTC
AGAATGACTTGGTTGAGTACTCACCAGTCACAGAAAAGCATCTTACGGATGGCATGACAGTAAGAGAATT
ATGCAGTGCTGCCATAACCATGAGTGATAACACTGCGGCCAACTTACTTCTGACAACGATCGGAGGACCG
AAGGAGCTAACCGCTTTTTTGCACAACATGGGGGATCATGTAACTCGCCTTGATCGTTGGGAACCGGAGC
TGAATGAAGCCATACCAAACGACGAGCGTGACACCACGATGCCTGTAGCAATGGCAACAACGTTGCGCAA
ACTATTAACTGGCGAACTACTTACTCTAGCTTCCCGGCAACAATTAATAGACTGGATGGAGGCGGATAAA
GTTGCAGGACCACTTCTGCGCTCGGCCCTTCCGGCTGGCTGGTTTATTGCTGATAAATCTGGAGCCGGTG
AGCGTGGGTCTCGCGGTATCATTGCAGCACTGGGGCCAGATGGTAAGCCCTCCCGTATCGTAGTTATCTA
CACGACGGGGAGTCAGGCAACTATGGATGAACGAAATAGACAGATCGCTGAGATAGGTGCCTCACTGATT
AAGCATTGGTAACTGTCAGACCAAGTTTACTCATATATACTTTAGATTGATTTAAAACTTCATTTTTAAT
TTAAAAGGATCTAGGTGAAGATCCTTTTTGATAATCTCATGACCAAAATCCCTTAACGTGAGTTTTCGTT
CCACTGAGCGTCAGACCCCGTAGAAAAGATCAAAGGATCTTCTTGAGATCCTTTTTTTCTGCGCGTAATC
TGCTGCTTGCAAACAAAAAAACCACCGCTACCAGCGGTGGTTTGTTTGCCGGATCAAGAGCTACCAACTC
TTTTTCCGAAGGTAACTGGCTTCAGCAGAGCGCAGATACCAAATACTGTTCTTCTAGTGTAGCCGTAGTT
AGGCCACCACTTCAAGAACTCTGTAGCACCGCCTACATACCTCGCTCTGCTAATCCTGTTACCAGTGGCT
GCTGCCAGTGGCGATAAGTCGTGTCTTACCGGGTTGGACTCAAGACGATAGTTACCGGATAAGGCGCAGC
GGTCGGGCTGAACGGGGGGTTCGTGCACACAGCCCAGCTTGGAGCGAACGACCTACACCGAACTGAGATA
CCTACAGCGTGAGCTATGAGAAAGCGCCACGCTTCCCGAAGGGAGAAAGGCGGACAGGTATCCGGTAAGC
GGCAGGGTCGGAACAGGAGAGCGCACGAGGGAGCTTCCAGGGGGAAACGCCTGGTATCTTTATAGTCCTG
TCGGGTTTCGCCACCTCTGACTTGAGCGTCGATTTTTGTGATGCTCGTCAGGGGGGCGGAGCCTATGGAA
AAACGCCAGCAACGCGGCCTTTTTACGGTTCCTGGCCTTTTGCTGGCCTTTTGCTCACATGTTCTTTCCT
GCGTTATCCCCTGATTCTGTGGATAACCGTATTACCGCCTTTGAGTGAGCTGATACCGCTCGCCGCAGCC
GAACGACCGAGCGCAGCGAGTCAGTGAGCGAGCGCGCAGAGAGGGAGTGGCCAACTCCATCACTAGGGGT
TCCTGGAGGGGTGGAGTCGTGACGTGAATTACGTCATAGGGTTAGGGAGGTCCTGGATCGATCCAGACAT
GATAAGATACATTGATGAGTTTGGACAAACCACAACTAGAATGCAGTGAAAAAAATGCTTTATTTGTGAA
ATTTGTGATGCTATTGCTTTATTTGTAACCATTATAAGCTGCAATAAACAAGTTAACAACAACAATTGCA
TTCATTTTATGTTTCAGGTTCAGGGGGAGGTGTGGGAGGTTTTTTAAAGCAAGTAAAACCTCTACAAATG
TGGTATGGCTGATTATGATCTCTAGTCAAGGCACTATACATCAAATATTCCTTATTAACCCCTTTACAAA
TTAAAAAGCTAAAGGTACACAATTTTTGAGCATAGTTATTAATAGCAGACACTCTATGCCTGTGTGGAGT
AAGAAAAAACAGTATGTTATGATTATAACTGTTATGCCTACTTATAAAGGTTACAGAATATTTTTCCATA
ATTTTCTTGTATAGCAGTGCAGCTTTTTCCTTTGTGGTGTAAATAGCAAAGCAAGCAAGAGTTCTATTAC
TAAACACAGCATGACTCAAAAAACTTAGCAATTCTGAAGGAAAGTCCTTGGGGTCTTCTACCTTTCTCTT
CTTTTTTGGAGGAGTAGAATGTTGAGAGTCAGCAGTAGCCTCATCATCACTAGATGGCATTTCTTCTGAG
CAAAACAGGTTTTCCTCATTAAAGGCATTCCACCACTGCTCCCATTCATCAGTTCCATAGGTTGGAATCT
AAAATACACAAACAATTAGAATCAGTAGTTTAACACATTATACACTTAAAAATTTTATATTTACCTTAGA
GCTTTAAATCTCTGTAGGTAGTTTGTCCAATTATGTCACACCACAGAAGTAAGGTTCCTTCACAAAGATC
CGGACCAAAGCGGCCATCGTGCCTCCCCACTCCTGCAGTTCGGGGGCATGGATGCGCGGATAGCCGCTGC
TGGTTTCCTGGATGCCGACGGATTTGCACTGCCGGTAGAACTCCGCGAGGTCGTCCAGCCTCAGGCAGCA
GCTGAACCAACTCGCGAGGGGATCGAGCCCGGGGTGGGCGAAGAACTCCAGCATGAGATCCCCGCGCTGG
AGGATCATCCAGCCGGCGTCCCGGAAAAAGATTCCGAAGCCCAACCTTTCATAGAAGGCGGCGGTGGAAT
CGAAATCTCGTGATGGCAGGTTGGGCGTCGCTTGGTCGGTCATTTCGAACCCCAGAGTCCCGCTCAGAAG
AACTCGTCAAGAAGGCGATAGAAGGCGATGCGCTGCGAATCGGGAGCGGCGATACCGTAAAGCACGAGGA
AGCGGTCAGCCCATTCGCCGCCAAGCTCTTCAGCAATATCACGGGTAGCCAACGCTATGTCCTGATAGCG
GTCCGCCACACCCAGCCGGCCACAGTCGATGAATCCAGAAAAGCGGCCATTTTCCACCATGATATTCGGC
AAGCAGGCATCGCCATGGGTCACGACGAGATCCTCGCCGTCGGGCATGCGCGCCTTGAGCCTGGCGAACA
GTTCGGCTGGCGCGAGCCCCTGATGCTCTTCGTCCAGATCATCCTGATCGACAAGACCGGCTTCCATCCG
AGTACGTGCTCGCTCGATGCGATGTTTCGCTTGGTGGTCGAATGGGCAGGTAGCCGGATCAAGCGTATGC
AGCCGCCGCATTGCATCAGCCATGATGGATACTTTCTCGGCAGGAGCAAGGTGAGATGACAGGAGATCCT
GCCCCGGCACTTCGCCCAATAGCAGCCAGTCCCTTCCCGCTTCAGTGACAACGTCGAGCACAGCTGCGCA
AGGAACGCCCGTCGTGGCCAGCCACGATAGCCGCGCTGCCTCGTCCTGCAGTTCATTCAGGGCACCGGAC
AGGTCGGTCTTGACAAAAAGAACCGGGCGCCCCTGCGCTGACAGCCGGAACACGGCGGCATCAGAGCAGC
CGATTGTCTGTTGTGCCCAGTCATAGCCGAATAGCCTCTCCACCCAAGCGGCCGGAGAACCTGCGTGCAA
TCCATCTTGTTCAATCATGCGAAACGATCCTCATCCTGTCTCTTGATCAGATCTTGATCCCCTGCGCCAT
CAGATCCTTGGCGGCAAGAAAGCCATCCAGTTTACTTTGCAGGGCTTCCCAACCTTACCAGAGGGCGCCC
CAGCTGGCAATTCCGGTTCGCTTGCTGTCCATAAAACCGCCCAGTCTAGCTATCGCCATGTAAGCCCACT
GCAAGCTACCTGCTTTCTCTTTGCGCTTGCGTTTTCCCTTGTCCAGATAGCCCAGTAGCTGACATTCATC
CGGGGTCAGCACCGTTTCTGCGGACTGGCTTTCTACGTGTTCCGCTTCCTTTAGCAGCCCTTGCGCCCTG
AGTGCTTGCGGCAGCGTGAAGCTTTTTGCAAAAGCCTAGGCCTCCAAAAAAGCCTCCTCACTACTTCTGG
AATAGCTCAGAGGCCGAGGCGGCCTCGGCCTCTGCATAAATAAAAAAAATTAGTCAGCCATGGGGCGGAG
AATGGGCGGAACTGGGCGGAGTTAGGGGCGGGATGGGCGGAGTTAGGGGCGGGACTATGGTTGCTGACTA
ATTGAGATGCATGCTTTGCATACTTCTGCCTGCTGGGGAGCCTGGGGACTTTCCACACCTGGTTGCTGAC
TAATTGAGATGCATGCTTTGCATACTTCTGCCTGCTGGGGAGCCTGGGGACTTTCCACACCCTAACTGAC
ACACATTCCACAGCCGGATCCAAGGTCGGGCAGGAAGAGGGCCTATTTCCCATGATTCCTTCATATTTGC
ATATACGATACAAGGCTGTTAGAGAGATAATTAGAATTAATTTGACTGTAAACACAAAGATATTAGTACA
AAATACGTGACGTAGAAAGTAATAATTTCTTGGGTAGTTTGCAGTTTTAAAATTATGTTTTAAAATGGAC
TATCATATGCTTACCGTAACTTGAAAGTATTTCGATTTCTTGGCTTTATATATCTTGTGGAAAGGACGAA
ACACCGTGCTCGCTTCGGCAGCACATATACTAGTGATTGATGGGTTGCGGCTTTCTGCTGCAATCCGACG
GCCATCAGTCGCCGGTCCCAAGCCCGGATAAAATGGGAGGGGGCGGGAAACCGCCTAACCATGCCGACTG
ATGGCAGGCCCGGATAGCTCAGTCGGTAGAGCAGCGGCCGCGCGATTCGAGGAAGGAGGTCTGAGGAGGT
CACTGAATCGCGCGGCCGCGGGTCCAGGGTTCAAGTCCCTGTTCGGGCCTGCCATCAGTCGGCGTGGACT
GTAGAACACTGCCAATGCCGGTCCCAAGCCCGGATAAAAGTGGAGGGTACAGTCCACGCTCTAGAGCGGA
CTTCGGTCCGCTTTTTACTAGGACCTGCAGGCATGCAAGCTTGACGTCGGTTACCGATATCCATATGGCG
GCCGCATCGATCTCGAGCCGCGGACTAGTAACTTGTTTATTGCAGCTTATAATGGTTACAAATAAAGCAA
TAGCATCACAAATTTCACAAATAAAGCATTTTTTTCACTGCATTCTAGTTGTGGTTTGTCCAAACTCATC
AATGTATCTTATCATGTCTTACGTAGATAAGTAGCATGGCGGGTTAATCATTAACTACAAGGAACCCCTA
GTGATGGAGTTGGCCACTCCCTCTCTGCGCGCTCGCTCGCTCACTGAGGCCGGGCGACCAAAGGTCGCCC
GACGCCCGGGCTTTGCCCGGGCGGCCTCAGTGAGCGAGCGAGCGCGCAGAGAGGGACAGATCTGCAGATC
TGCTGGCGTAATAGCGAAG
Features (pLannotate 1.2.2; 21 found; start..end, strand, type, name):
     81..509     -  rep_origin     f1 ori (sequence partly withheld): f1 bacteriophage origin of replication; arrow indicates direction of (+) strand synthesis
    536..640     +  promoter       AmpR promoter: bla
    641..1501    +  CDS            AmpR: β-lactamase; bla; confers resistance to ampicillin, carbenicillin, and related antibiotics
   1672..2260    +  rep_origin     ori: high-copy-number ColE1/pMB1/pBR322/pUC origin of replication
   2425..2473    -  repeat_region  AAV2 ITR (fragment): inverted terminal repeat of adeno-associated virus serotype 2 inverted
   2529..2663    -  polyA_signal   SV40 poly(A) signal: SV40 polyadenylation signal
   2686..2769    -  CDS            large T antigen (fragment): large T antigen from SV40 (simian virus 40)
   3088..3108    -  CDS            SV40 NLS: nuclear localization signal of SV40 (simian virus 40) large T antigen
   3238..3303    -  intron         small t intron: SV40 (simian virus 40) small t antigen intron
   3305..3379    -  CDS            small t antigen (fragment): SV40 (simian virus 40) small t antigen
   3382..3702    -  CDS            ble (fragment): BLE_KLEPN - Experimental evidence at protein level: Swiss-Prot protein existence level 1. Binding protein with a strong affinity to the bleomycin family of antibiotics. Binds to CL990; an antimitotic-antibiotic compound. From Klebsiella pneumoniae.
   3726..4517    -  CDS            neo: KKA2_KLEPN - Also known as kan, nptII. Experimental evidence at protein level: Swiss-Prot protein existence level 1. Resistance to kanamycin, neomycin, paromomycin, ribostamycin, butirosin and gentamicin B. From Klebsiella pneumoniae.
   4549..4872    -  CDS            tnpA (fragment): TN5P_ECOLX - Also known as tnp. Experimental evidence at protein level: Swiss-Prot protein existence level 1. Mediates transposition of transposon Tn5 by a 'cut and paste' mechanism. First, the monomeric transposase binds the 19 bp inverted DNA repeats flanking the transposon. Then, dimerization of the DNA- bound transposase creates a synaptic DNA complex. After nicking of the first DNA strand, excision of the transposon proceeds through a series of intermediates. The transposase then mediates the insertion of the transposon at a new site by strand transfer. The activity of the wild- type tran
   4874..5203    -  promoter       SV40 promoter: SV40 enhancer and early promoter
   5236..5476    +  promoter       U6 promoter: RNA polymerase III promoter for human U6 snRNA
   5553..5619    +  ncRNA          twister-P3 (fragment): Accession: RF03154 - type-P3 twister ribozyme
   5626..5737    +  ncRNA          tRNA: Accession: RF00005 - tRNA
   5851..5871    +  misc_feature   MCS (fragment): pUC18/19 multiple cloning site
   5929..6050    +  polyA_signal   SV40 poly(A) signal: SV40 polyadenylation signal
   6099..6228    +  repeat_region  AAV2 ITR (fragment): inverted terminal repeat of adeno-associated virus serotype 2 inverted
   6251..50      +  CDS            lacZα (fragment) (across the origin): LacZα fragment of β-galactosidase; lacZ fragment
