[The description below was written by a language model from this plasmid's Addgene catalogue record and pLannotate feature annotations shown in this document.]
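Description:
pAV-U6+27Linear-2, PolyU(0), Hairpin Distance = 0nt is a mammalian expression plasmid built on the pAV backbone, made to test how RNA sequence and structure affect termination by human RNA polymerase III. It is propagated in E. coli through a high-copy ColE1/pUC-type origin with ampicillin selection (β-lactamase under its own promoter), and it also carries an f1 phage origin. Fragments of AAV2 inverted terminal repeats flank the mammalian portion, a legacy of the AAV-derived backbone. They are annotated only as partial, and the record gives no indication that the plasmid is meant for viral packaging.

The test cassette is driven by the human U6 snRNA promoter, a Pol III promoter; the "+27" in the name presumably refers to the first nucleotides of U6 RNA retained in this vector family, though the record does not say so. The synthetic insert, added by Gibson cloning, is a termination module combining a designed linear (unstructured) tract with a hairpin placed at zero nucleotides' distance and a poly-U tract of length zero, so this variant lacks the canonical Pol III terminator run of uridines. Downstream of the promoter the annotation software finds matches to a twister-type ribozyme fragment and a tRNA-like structure, followed by an MCS remnant and an SV40 poly(A) signal. The record does not explain their function, although they may belong to a structured RNA readout.

On the opposite strand, an SV40 enhancer/early promoter drives a Tn5-derived neomycin/kanamycin phosphotransferase gene, allowing G418 selection in mammalian cells. It is followed by a ble fragment, the SV40 small t intron and an SV40 poly(A) signal. The depositor's sequence (6,451 nt) and the repository's sequencing result (6,268 nt) share this architecture but differ in length, with differences visible around one ITR.
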