Addgene plasmid #166995: pAV-U6+27Linear-2, PolyU(0), Hairpin Distance = 0nt
Purpose: Tests for the impact of a synthetic linear tract in conjunction with a hairpin motif on human polymerase III transcription from a U6 promoter.
Depositing lab: Julius Lucks. Depositing organization: Northwestern University. Publication: RNA Sequence and Structure Determinants of Pol III Transcriptional Termination in Human Cells. Verosloff MS, Corcoran WK, Dolberg TB, Bushhouse DZ, Leonard JN, Lucks JB. J Mol Biol. 2021 Jun 25;433(13):166978. doi: 10.1016/j.jmb.2021.166978. Epub 2021 Apr 1. PubMed 33811918.
Backbone
  Vector backbone: pAV
  Vector type: Mammalian Expression
Growth in bacteria
  Bacterial resistance: Ampicillin, 100 μg/mL
  Growth temperature: 37°C
  Growth strain: DH5alpha
  Copy number: Unknown
Gene/Insert
  Gene/Insert name: Termination module:PolyU(0), Hairpin = 0 nt
  Species: Synthetic
  Cloning method: Gibson Cloning
Terms and licenses: Academic/Nonprofit Terms; Industry Terms: Not Available to Industry
How to cite: pAV-U6+27Linear-2, PolyU(0), Hairpin Distance = 0nt was a gift from Julius Lucks (Addgene plasmid # 166995 ; http://n2t.net/addgene:166995 ; RRID:Addgene_166995)
