>Addgene plasmid #166995 | pAV-U6+27Linear-2, PolyU(0), Hairpin Distance = 0nt | depositor partial sequence | sequence record 324258 | Terminator Module
GTGCTCGCTTCGGCAGCACATATACTAGTGATTGATGGGTTGCGGCTTTCTGCTGCAATC
